Addgene plasmid #124028: ARB345
Purpose: Encodes TU with connectors L1 R2 and an B1 insulator, and pCMV expressing cytoplasmic tagBFP
Depositing lab: Hana El-Samad. Depositing organization: University of California, San Francisco (UCSF). Publication: A Toolkit for Rapid Modular Construction of Biological Circuits in Mammalian Cells. Fonseca JP, Bonny AR, Kumar GR, Ng AH, Town J, Wu QC, Aslankoohi E, Chen SY, Dods G, Harrigan P, Osimiri LC, Kistler AL, El-Samad H. ACS Synth Biol. 2019 Nov 15;8(11):2593-2606. doi: 10.1021/acssynbio.9b00322. Epub 2019 Nov 5. PubMed 31686495.
Backbone
  Vector backbone: MTK678_001
  Vector type: Mammalian Expression
Growth in bacteria
  Bacterial resistance: Ampicillin, 100 μg/mL
  Growth temperature: 37°C
  Growth strain: DH5alpha
  Copy number: Unknown
Gene/Insert
  Gene/Insert name: L1-B1_CMV-NES::tagBFP-rglPA_R2
  Species: Synthetic
  Cloning method: Restriction Enzyme; 5′ cloning site unknown (unknown if destroyed); 3′ cloning site unknown (unknown if destroyed)
Terms and licenses: Academic/Nonprofit Terms; Industry Terms: Not Available to Industry
Depositor comments: Plasmid used to generate Fig .4a,b Please visit https://www.biorxiv.org/content/10.1101/506188v2 for BioRxiv preprint
How to cite: ARB345 was a gift from Hana El-Samad (Addgene plasmid # 124028 ; http://n2t.net/addgene:124028 ; RRID:Addgene_124028)
