[The description below was written by a language model from this plasmid's Addgene catalogue record and pLannotate feature annotations shown in this document.]
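Description:
ARB345 is a 4,358 nt mammalian expression plasmid built on the MTK678_001 backbone as part of a modular toolkit for assembling genetic circuits in mammalian cells. It carries a single transcriptional unit (TU) and is maintained in E. coli through a high-copy ColE1/pUC-type origin, with selection by ampicillin via the β-lactamase gene and its native promoter. The record lists no mammalian selection marker or viral elements, so it appears suited to transfection-based delivery or to use as an intermediate in further assembly.

The synthetic insert, L1-B1_CMV-NES::tagBFP-rglPA_R2, places the human cytomegalovirus immediate-early enhancer and promoter upstream of the monomeric blue fluorescent protein TagBFP. According to the insert name, TagBFP is fused to a nuclear export signal (NES), which keeps the reporter in the cytoplasm. The NES is not separately annotated in the feature table, though a gap between the promoter and the TagBFP coding sequence could accommodate it. Transcription ends at a rabbit β-globin polyadenylation signal. The short "HBB fragment" annotated just upstream of that signal is most likely residual globin sequence within the terminator region rather than a deliberately expressed protein.

The cassette is flanked by the L1 and R2 connectors, which in this kind of hierarchical cloning scheme define the position of a TU when several units are joined into a multi-gene plasmid. A B1 insulator element sits upstream of the promoter. Neither the connectors nor the insulator were detected by the automated annotation. The record indicates that the plasmid was used to generate data for a figure in the toolkit publication, serving as a constitutive cytoplasmic blue fluorescent reporter unit.
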