Features (pLannotate 1.2.2; 8 found; start..end, strand, type, name):
    103..963     -  CDS            AmpR: β-lactamase; bla; confers resistance to ampicillin, carbenicillin, and related antibiotics
    964..1068    -  promoter       AmpR promoter: bla
   1171..1759    +  rep_origin     ori: high-copy-number ColE1/pMB1/pBR322/pUC origin of replication
   2325..2628    +  enhancer       CMV enhancer: human cytomegalovirus immediate early enhancer
   2629..2832    +  promoter       CMV promoter: human cytomegalovirus (CMV) immediate early promoter
   2913..3608    +  CDS            TagBFP: TagBFP is a basic (constitutively fluorescent) blue fluorescent protein published in 2008, derived from Entacmaea quadricolor. It is reported to be a very rapidly-maturing monomer with very low acid sensitivity.
   3625..3699    +  CDS            HBB (fragment): HBB_PONPY - Experimental evidence at transcript level: Swiss-Prot protein existence level 2. Involved in oxygen transport from the lung to the various peripheral tissues. From Pongo pygmaeus (Bornean orangutan).
   3770..3825    +  polyA_signal   β-globin poly(A) signal: rabbit β-globin polyadenylation signal (Gil and Proudfoot, 1987)
>Addgene plasmid #124028 | ARB345 | addgene full sequence | sequence record 252477 | Addgene NGS Result
GCGGCCGCGATTATCAAAAAGGATCTTCACCTAGATCCTTTTAAATTAAAAATGAAGTTTTAAATCAATC
TAAAGTATATATGAGTAAACTTGGTCTGACAGTTACCAATGCTTAATCAGTGAGGCACCTATCTCAGCGA
TCTGTCTATTTCGTTCATCCATAGTTGCCTGACTCCCCGTCGTGTAGATAACTACGATACGGGAGGGCTT
ACCATCTGGCCCCAGTGCTGCAATGATACCGCGGGACCCACGCTCACCGGCTCCAGATTTATCAGCAATA
AACCAGCCAGCCGGAAGGGCCGAGCGCAGAAGTGGTCCTGCAACTTTATCCGCCTCCATCCAGTCTATTA
ATTGTTGCCGGGAAGCTAGAGTAAGTAGTTCGCCAGTTAATAGTTTGCGCAACGTTGTTGCCATTGCTAC
AGGCATCGTGGTGTCACGCTCGTCGTTTGGTATGGCTTCATTCAGCTCCGGTTCCCAACGATCAAGGCGA
GTTACATGATCCCCCATGTTGTGCAAAAAAGCGGTTAGCTCCTTCGGTCCTCCGATCGTTGTCAGAAGTA
AGTTGGCCGCAGTGTTATCACTCATGGTTATGGCAGCACTGCATAATTCTCTTACTGTCATGCCATCCGT
AAGATGCTTTTCTGTGACTGGTGAGTACTCAACCAAGTCATTCTGAGAATAGTGTATGCGGCGACCGAGT
TGCTCTTGCCCGGCGTCAATACGGGATAATACCGCGCCACATAGCAGAACTTTAAAAGTGCTCATCATTG
GAAAACGTTCTTCGGGGCGAAAACTCTCAAGGATCTTACCGCTGTTGAGATCCAGTTCGATGTAACCCAC
TCGTGCACCCAACTGATCTTCAGCATCTTTTACTTTCACCAGCGTTTCTGGGTGAGCAAAAACAGGAAGG
CAAAATGCCGCAAAAAAGGGAATAAGGGCGACACGGAAATGTTGAATACTCATACTCTTCCTTTTTCAAT
ATTATTGAAGCATTTATCAGGGTTATTGTCTCATGAGCGGATACATATTTGAATGTATTTAGAAAAATAA
ACAAATAGGGGTTCCGCGCACATTTCCCCGAAAAGTGCCACCTGTCATGACCAAAATCCCTTAACGTGAG
TTTTCGTTCCACTGAGCGTCAGACCCCGTAGAAAAGATCAAAGGATCTTCTTGAGATCCTTTTTTTCTGC
GCGTAATCTGCTGCTTGCAAACAAAAAAACCACCGCTACCAGCGGTGGTTTGTTTGCCGGATCAAGAGCT
ACCAACTCTTTTTCCGAAGGTAACTGGCTTCAGCAGAGCGCAGATACCAAATACTGTTCTTCTAGTGTAG
CCGTAGTTAGGCCACCACTTCAAGAACTCTGTAGCACCGCCTACATACCTCGCTCTGCTAATCCTGTTAC
CAGTGGCTGCTGCCAGTGGCGATAAGTCGTGTCTTACCGGGTTGGACTCAAGACGATAGTTACCGGATAA
GGCGCAGCGGTCGGGCTGAACGGGGGGTTCGTGCACACAGCCCAGCTTGGAGCGAACGACCTACACCGAA
CTGAGATACCTACAGCGTGAGCTATGAGAAAGCGCCACGCTTCCCGAAGGGAGAAAGGCGGACAGGTATC
CGGTAAGCGGCAGGGTCGGAACAGGAGAGCGCACGAGGGAGCTTCCAGGGGGAAACGCCTGGTATCTTTA
TAGTCCTGTCGGGTTTCGCCACCTCTGACTTGAGCGTCGATTTTTGTGATGCTCGTCAGGGGGGCGGAGC
CTATGGAAAAACGCCAGCAACGCGGCCTTTTTACGGTTCCTGGCCTTTTGCTGGCCTTTTGCTCACATGT
TCTTTCCTGCGTTATCCCCTGATTCTGTGGATAACCGTGCGGCCGCCCCTGAATTCGCATCTAGAACGGG
GTCATCACGGCTCATCATGCGCCAAACAAATGTGTGCAATACACGCTCGGATGACTGCATGATGACCGCA
CTGACTGGGGACAGCAGATCCACCTAAGCCTGTGAGAGAAGCAGACACCCGACAGATCAAGGCAGTTACG
TCTCACCAAACCAGATGTCAACACAGCTACGGTCTGCCGCTTCAGGTCCATTTACGGAAGCCGCAATCCT
GCACTATGACCACCAGGGGGAGCGCTAGGCCCATCCCTGCACAGGTAGCTATTTTTAGAGGTTGCTTCTA
GCCTGGAGGAAGAAACGAAAGAAATAAAAGACTATGATACTTTTTTTTTTTAACCGGACCAACTTATAAA
TTATTTGTAAGTCCAATAAAAACGTAGTTATTAATAGTAATCAATTACGGGGTCATTAGTTCATAGCCCA
TATATGGAGTTCCGCGTTACATAACTTACGGTAAATGGCCCGCCTGGCTGACCGCCCAACGACCCCCGCC
CATTGACGTCAATAATGACGTATGTTCCCATAGTAACGCCAATAGGGACTTTCCATTGACGTCAATGGGT
GGAGTATTTACGGTAAACTGCCCACTTGGCAGTACATCAAGTGTATCATATGCCAAGTACGCCCCCTATT
GACGTCAATGACGGTAAATGGCCCGCCTGGCATTATGCCCAGTACATGACCTTATGGGACTTTCCTACTT
GGCAGTACATCTACGTATTAGTCATCGCTATTACCATGGTGATGCGGTTTTGGCAGTACATCAATGGGCG
TGGATAGCGGTTTGACTCACGGGGATTTCCAAGTCTCCACCCCATTGACGTCAATGGGAGTTTGTTTTGG
CACCAAAATCAACGGGACTTTCCAAAATGTCGTAACAACTCCGCCCCATTGACGCAAATGGGCGGTAGGC
GTGTACGGTGGGAGGTCTATATAAGCAGAGCTGGTTTAGTGAACCGTCAGATCCGCTAGCGCTACCGGTC
GCCACTATGCTGCCCCCCCTGGAGAGGCTGACCCTGGGTTCTAGCGAGCTGATTAAGGAGAACATGCACA
TGAAGCTGTACATGGAGGGCACCGTGGACAACCATCACTTCAAGTGCACATCCGAGGGCGAAGGCAAGCC
CTACGAGGGCACCCAGACCATGAGAATCAAGGTGGTCGAGGGCGGCCCTCTCCCCTTCGCCTTCGACATC
CTGGCTACTAGCTTCCTCTACGGCAGCAAGACCTTCATCAACCACACCCAGGGCATCCCCGACTTCTTCA
AGCAGTCCTTCCCTGAGGGCTTCACATGGGAGAGAGTCACCACATACGAAGACGGGGGCGTGCTGACCGC
TACCCAGGACACCAGCCTCCAGGACGGCTGCCTCATCTACAACGTCAAGATCAGAGGGGTGAACTTCACA
TCCAACGGCCCTGTGATGCAGAAGAAAACACTCGGCTGGGAGGCCTTCACCGAAACGCTGTACCCCGCTG
ACGGCGGCCTGGAAGGCAGAAACGACATGGCCCTGAAGCTCGTGGGCGGGAGCCATCTGATCGCAAACAT
CAAGACCACATATAGATCCAAGAAACCCGCTAAGAACCTCAAGATGCCTGGCGTCTACTATGTGGACTAC
AGACTGGAAAGAATCAAGGAGGCCAACAACGAAACCTACGTCGAGCAGCACGAGGTGGCAGTGGCCAGAT
ACTGCGACCTCCCTAGCAAACTGGGGCACAAGCTTAATGGATCCTAACTCGAGATTCACTCCTCAGGTGC
AGGCTGCCTATCAGAAGGTGGTGGCTGGTGTGGCCAATGCCCTGGCTCACAAATACCACTGAGATCTTTT
TCCCTCTGCCAAAAATTATGGGGACATCATGAAGCCCCTTGAGCATCTGACTTCTGGCTAATAAAGGAAA
TTTATTTTCATTGCAATAGTGTGTTGGAATTTTTTGTGTCTCTCACTCGGAAGGACATATGGGAGGGCAA
ATCATTTAAAACATCAGAATGAGTATTTGGTTTAGAGTTTGGCAACATATGCCCATATGCTGGCTGCCAT
GAACAAAGGTTGGCTATAAAGAGGTCATCAGTATATGAAACAGCCCCCTGCTGTCCATTCCTTATTCCAT
AGAAAAGCCTTGACTTGAGGTTAGATTTTTTTTATATTTTGTTTTGTGTTATTTTTTTCTTTAACATCCC
TAAAATTTTCCTTACATGTTTTACTAGCCAGATTTTTCCTCCTCTCCTGACTACTCCCAGTCATAGCTGT
CCCTCTTCTCTTATGGAGATCCCTCGACCTGCAGCCCAAGCTTGGCGTAATGCTGGATGTGAGACGATAA
ATCGCAGCCAAGTGAGTGAATAGATGACGCACCACGGTCAGACACGGCCACATCGTATCTCACAGGAGCA
AGCGCGATAGGAGCACTCACACATAGTACGGTGATCCGCTGACTCCTTTGCCCAAATAAGACGTGAGCCA
CTAGTGCACTGCAGTACA
